Addgene plasmid #129689: pET15b-GB
Purpose: express E. coli GreB
Depositing lab: Jeff Gelles. Depositing organization: Brandeis University. Publication: Dynamics of GreB-RNA polymerase interaction allow a proofreading accessory protein to patrol for transcription complexes needing rescue. Tetone LE, Friedman LJ, Osborne ML, Ravi H, Kyzer S, Stumper SK, Mooney RA, Landick R, Gelles J. Proc Natl Acad Sci U S A. 2017 Feb 14;114(7):E1081-E1090. doi: 10.1073/pnas.1616525114. Epub 2017 Jan 30. PubMed 28137878.
Backbone
  Vector backbone: pet15b
  Vector type: Bacterial Expression
Growth in bacteria
  Bacterial resistance: Ampicillin, 100 μg/mL
  Growth temperature: 37°C
  Growth strain: JC10289
  Growth instructions: The depositing lab recommends using a strain expressing T7 RNA polymerase, like BL21(DE3), for expression.
  Copy number: High Copy
Gene/Insert
  Gene/Insert name: his6/thrombin/GreB
  Species: E. coli
  Entrez Gene: greB (a.k.a. b3406, ECK3393)
  Tag / fusion protein: His6
Terms and licenses: Academic/Nonprofit Terms; Industry Terms: Not Available to Industry
How to cite: pET15b-GB was a gift from Jeff Gelles (Addgene plasmid # 129689 ; http://n2t.net/addgene:129689 ; RRID:Addgene_129689)
