[The description below was written by a language model from this plasmid's Addgene catalogue record and pLannotate feature annotations shown in this document.]
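Description:
pET15b-GB is a bacterial expression plasmid built on the pET15b backbone for producing Escherichia coli GreB, the transcript cleavage factor that rescues arrested RNA polymerase elongation complexes by stimulating cleavage of the nascent RNA so that elongation can resume from a new 3' end. The 6,172 nt plasmid replicates from a ColE1/pMB1-type origin accompanied by the pBR322 bom region and the rop gene. The catalogue lists it as high copy, although rop is normally associated with reduced copy number. Selection is by ampicillin through the bla (AmpR) gene under its own promoter. Several tetracycline-resistance gene fragments and the tet promoter appear in the annotation, but these are non-functional remnants of the pBR322 ancestry of the backbone rather than a usable marker.

The expression cassette follows the standard pET arrangement. A T7 promoter is immediately followed by a lac operator, then the T7 gene 10 ribosome binding site, and an open reading frame encoding an N-terminal His6 tag, a thrombin cleavage site and the greB coding sequence, with the T7 terminator downstream. The short hits labelled capTEV and SET1 are fragment matches: the first most likely reflects the His6 stretch, and the second is vector sequence between the insert and the terminator, not a deliberate tag. The plasmid-borne lacI gene supplies lac repressor, keeping transcription off until it is induced with IPTG. Because transcription depends on T7 RNA polymerase, expression requires a host that supplies it, such as a DE3 lysogen. The His6 tag allows metal-affinity purification, and thrombin cleavage can then remove the tag. The record's stated purpose is simply GreB expression, consistent with making purified protein for studies of GreB–RNA polymerase interaction.
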