Features (pLannotate 1.2.2; 21 found; start..end, strand, type, name):
      1..23      +  RBS            RBS: efficient ribosome binding site from bacteriophage T7 gene 10 (Olins and Rangwala, 1989)
     42..58      +  CDS            capTEV™ (fragment): composite tag for in vivo biotinylation, TEV protease cleavage, and 6xHis tagging
     69..86      +  CDS            thrombin site: thrombin recognition and cleavage site
     90..563     +  CDS            greB: GREB_ECOLI - Experimental evidence at protein level: Swiss-Prot protein existence level 1. Necessary for efficient RNA polymerase transcription elongation past template-encoded arresting sites. The arresting sites in DNA have the property of trapping a certain fraction of elongating RNA polymerases that pass through, resulting in locked ternary complexes. Cleavage of the nascent transcript by cleavage factors such as GreA or GreB allows the resumption of elongation from the new 3'terminus. GreB releases sequences of up to 9 nucleotides in length. From Escherichia coli (strain K12).
    573..622     +  CDS            SET1 (fragment): solubility-enhancement tag derived from T7 phage gene 10B
    630..677     +  terminator     T7 terminator: transcription terminator for bacteriophage T7 RNA polymerase
    700..804     -  CDS            TcR (fragment): tetracycline efflux protein; tet; confers resistance to tetracycline
    852..880     -  promoter       tet promoter: E. coli promoter for tetracycline efflux protein gene
    993..1097    +  promoter       AmpR promoter: bla
   1098..1958    +  CDS            AmpR: β-lactamase; bla; confers resistance to ampicillin, carbenicillin, and related antibiotics
   2129..2717    +  rep_origin     ori: high-copy-number ColE1/pMB1/pBR322/pUC origin of replication
   2903..3042    -  misc_feature   bom: basis of mobility region from pBR322
   3144..3335    -  CDS            rop: Rop protein, which maintains plasmids at low copy number; rop
   3352..3732    +  CDS            YPB1_ECOLX: Protein predicted: Swiss-Prot protein existence level 4. From Escherichia coli.
   3974..4598    -  CDS            TcR (fragment): tetracycline efflux protein; tet; confers resistance to tetracycline
   4613..4634    -  protein_bind   CAP binding site: CAP binding activates transcription in the presence of cAMP. E. coli catabolite activator protein
   4647..5728    -  CDS            lacI: lac repressor; lacI; The lac repressor binds to the lac operator to inhibit transcription in E. coli. This inhibition can be relieved by adding lactose or isopropyl-β-D-thiogalactopyranoside (IPTG).
   5729..5806    -  promoter       lacI promoter: lacI
   5814..6093    -  CDS            TcR (fragment): tetracycline efflux protein; tet; confers resistance to tetracycline
   6115..6133    +  promoter       T7 promoter: promoter for bacteriophage T7 RNA polymerase
   6134..6158    +  protein_bind   lac operator: The lac repressor binds to the lac operator to inhibit transcription in E. coli. This inhibition can be relieved by adding lactose or isopropyl-β-D-thiogalactopyranoside (IPTG). lac repressor encoded by lacI
>Addgene plasmid #129689 | pET15b-GB | addgene full sequence | sequence record 254935 | Addgene NGS Result
TTTGTTTAACTTTAAGAAGGAGATATACCATGGGCAGCAGCCATCATCATCATCATCACAGCAGCGGCCT
GGTGCCGCGCGGCAGCCATATGAAAACGCCCCTGGTTACCCGGGAAGGGTATGAAAAACTCAAACAAGAG
CTTAATTATCTCTGGCGTGAAGAACGCCCGGAGGTCACAAAAAAGGTGACCTGGGCCGCAAGTCTGGGCG
ACCGCAGCGAAAATGCTGACTATCAGTATAATAAAAAGCGTCTGCGTGAAATCGACCGTCGCGTGCGCTA
TCTCACTAAATGCCTGGAAAATCTCAAAATCGTCGATTACTCCCCTCAGCAGGAAGGCAAAGTCTTTTTT
GGCGCGTGGGTGGAGATTGAAAACGACGATGGCGTGACTCACCGTTTCCGTATTGTCGGCTACGATGAAA
TTTTTGGCCGTAAAGATTACATCTCTATCGATTCCCCGATGGCCCGCGCATTGCTGAAAAAAGAAGTCGG
CGATCTGGCGGTGGTGAATACCCCTGCCGGGGAAGCGAGCTGGTATGTTAATGCTATCGAGTACGTGAAA
CCGTAGGATCCGGCTGCTAACAAAGCCCGAAAGGAAGCTGAGTTGGCTGCTGCCACCGCTGAGCAATAAC
TAGCATAACCCCTTGGGGCCTCTAAACGGGTCTTGAGGGGTTTTTTGCTGAAAGGAGGAACTATATCCGG
ATATCCCGCAAGAGGCCCGGCAGTACCGGCATAACCAAGCCTATGCCTACAGCATCCAGGGTGACGGTGC
CGAGGATGACGATGAGCGCATTGTTAGATTTCATACACGGTGCCTGACTGCGTTAGCAATTTAACTGTGA
TAAACTACCGCATTAAAGCTTATCGATGATAAGCTGTCAAACATGAGAATTCTTGAAGACGAAAGGGCCT
CGTGATACGCCTATTTTTATAGGTTAATGTCATGATAATAATGGTTTCTTAGACGTCAGGTGGCACTTTT
CGGGGAAATGTGCGCGGAACCCCTATTTGTTTATTTTTCTAAATACATTCAAATATGTATCCGCTCATGA
GACAATAACCCTGATAAATGCTTCAATAATATTGAAAAAGGAAGAGTATGAGTATTCAACATTTCCGTGT
CGCCCTTATTCCCTTTTTTGCGGCATTTTGCCTTCCTGTTTTTGCTCACCCAGAAACGCTGGTGAAAGTA
AAAGATGCTGAAGATCAGTTGGGTGCACGAGTGGGTTACATCGAACTGGATCTCAACAGCGGTAAGATCC
TTGAGAGTTTTCGCCCCGAAGAACGTTTTCCAATGATGAGCACTTTTAAAGTTCTGCTATGTGGCGCGGT
ATTATCCCGTGTTGACGCCGGGCAAGAGCAACTCGGTCGCCGCATACACTATTCTCAGAATGACTTGGTT
GAGTACTCACCAGTCACAGAAAAGCATCTTACGGATGGCATGACAGTAAGAGAATTATGCAGTGCTGCCA
TAACCATGAGTGATAACACTGCGGCCAACTTACTTCTGACAACGATCGGAGGACCGAAGGAGCTAACCGC
TTTTTTGCACAACATGGGGGATCATGTAACTCGCCTTGATCGTTGGGAACCGGAGCTGAATGAAGCCATA
CCAAACGACGAGCGTGACACCACGATGCCTGCAGCAATGGCAACAACGTTGCGCAAACTATTAACTGGCG
AACTACTTACTCTAGCTTCCCGGCAACAATTAATAGACTGGATGGAGGCGGATAAAGTTGCAGGACCACT
TCTGCGCTCGGCCCTTCCGGCTGGCTGGTTTATTGCTGATAAATCTGGAGCCGGTGAGCGTGGGTCTCGC
GGTATCATTGCAGCACTGGGGCCAGATGGTAAGCCCTCCCGTATCGTAGTTATCTACACGACGGGGAGTC
AGGCAACTATGGATGAACGAAATAGACAGATCGCTGAGATAGGTGCCTCACTGATTAAGCATTGGTAACT
GTCAGACCAAGTTTACTCATATATACTTTAGATTGATTTAAAACTTCATTTTTAATTTAAAAGGATCTAG
GTGAAGATCCTTTTTGATAATCTCATGACCAAAATCCCTTAACGTGAGTTTTCGTTCCACTGAGCGTCAG
ACCCCGTAGAAAAGATCAAAGGATCTTCTTGAGATCCTTTTTTTCTGCGCGTAATCTGCTGCTTGCAAAC
AAAAAAACCACCGCTACCAGCGGTGGTTTGTTTGCCGGATCAAGAGCTACCAACTCTTTTTCCGAAGGTA
ACTGGCTTCAGCAGAGCGCAGATACCAAATACTGTCCTTCTAGTGTAGCCGTAGTTAGGCCACCACTTCA
AGAACTCTGTAGCACCGCCTACATACCTCGCTCTGCTAATCCTGTTACCAGTGGCTGCTGCCAGTGGCGA
TAAGTCGTGTCTTACCGGGTTGGACTCAAGACGATAGTTACCGGATAAGGCGCAGCGGTCGGGCTGAACG
GGGGGTTCGTGCACACAGCCCAGCTTGGAGCGAACGACCTACACCGAACTGAGATACCTACAGCGTGAGC
TATGAGAAAGCGCCACGCTTCCCGAAGGGAGAAAGGCGGACAGGTATCCGGTAAGCGGCAGGGTCGGAAC
AGGAGAGCGCACGAGGGAGCTTCCAGGGGGAAACGCCTGGTATCTTTATAGTCCTGTCGGGTTTCGCCAC
CTCTGACTTGAGCGTCGATTTTTGTGATGCTCGTCAGGGGGGCGGAGCCTATGGAAAAACGCCAGCAACG
CGGCCTTTTTACGGTTCCTGGCCTTTTGCTGGCCTTTTGCTCACATGTTCTTTCCTGCGTTATCCCCTGA
TTCTGTGGATAACCGTATTACCGCCTTTGAGTGAGCTGATACCGCTCGCCGCAGCCGAACGACCGAGCGC
AGCGAGTCAGTGAGCGAGGAAGCGGAAGAGCGCCTGATGCGGTATTTTCTCCTTACGCATCTGTGCGGTA
TTTCACACCGCAATGGTGCACTCTCAGTACAATCTGCTCTGATGCCGCATAGTTAAGCCAGTATACACTC
CGCTATCGCTACGTGACTGGGTCATGGCTGCGCCCCGACACCCGCCAACACCCGCTGACGCGCCCTGACG
GGCTTGTCTGCTCCCGGCATCCGCTTACAGACAAGCTGTGACCGTCTCCGGGAGCTGCATGTGTCAGAGG
TTTTCACCGTCATCACCGAAACGCGCGAGGCAGCTGCGGTAAAGCTCATCAGCGTGGTCGTGAAGCGATT
CACAGATGTCTGCCTGTTCATCCGCGTCCAGCTCGTTGAGTTTCTCCAGAAGCGTTAATGTCTGGCTTCT
GATAAAGCGGGCCATGTTAAGGGCGGTTTTTTCCTGTTTGGTCACTGATGCCTCCGTGTAAGGGGGATTT
CTGTTCATGGGGGTAATGATACCGATGAAACGAGAGAGGATGCTCACGATACGGGTTACTGATGATGAAC
ATGCCCGGTTACTGGAACGTTGTGAGGGTAAACAACTGGCGGTATGGATGCGGCGGGACCAGAGAAAAAT
CACTCAGGGTCAATGCCAGCGCTTCGTTAATACAGATGTAGGTGTTCCACAGGGTAGCCAGCAGCATCCT
GCGATGCAGATCCGGAACATAATGGTGCAGGGCGCTGACTTCCGCGTTTCCAGACTTTACGAAACACGGA
AACCGAAGACCATTCATGTTGTTGCTCAGGTCGCAGACGTTTTGCAGCAGCAGTCGCTTCACGTTCGCTC
GCGTATCGGTGATTCATTCTGCTAACCAGTAAGGCAACCCCGCCAGCCTAGCCGGGTCCTCAACGACAGG
AGCACGATCATGCGCACCCGTGGCCAGGACCCAACGCTGCCCGAGATGCGCCGCGTGCGGCTGCTGGAGA
TGGCGGACGCGATGGATATGTTCTGCCAAGGGTTGGTTTGCGCATTCACAGTTCTCCGCAAGAATTGATT
GGCTCCAATTCTTGGAGTGGTGAATCCGTTAGCGAGGTGCCGCCGGCTTCCATTCAGGTCGAGGTGGCCC
GGCTCCATGCACCGCGACGCAACGCGGGGAGGCAGACAAGGTATAGGGCGGCGCCTACAATCCATGCCAA
CCCGTTCCATGTGCTCGCCGAGGCGGCATAAATCGCCGTGACGATCAGCGGTCCAATGATCGAAGTTAGG
CTGGTAAGAGCCGCGAGCGATCCTTGAAGCTGTCCCTGATGGTCGTCATCTACCTGCCTGGACAGCATGG
CCTGCAACGCGGGCATCCCGATGCCGCCGGAAGCGAGAAGAATCATAATGGGGAAGGCCATCCAGCCTCG
CGTCGCGAACGCCAGCAAGACGTAGCCCAGCGCGTCGGCCGCCATGCCGGCGATAATGGCCTGCTTCTCG
CCGAAACGTTTGGTGGCGGGACCAGTGACGAAGGCTTGAGCGAGGGCGTGCAAGATTCCGAATACCGCAA
GCGACAGGCCGATCATCGTCGCGCTCCAGCGAAAGCGGTCCTCGCCGAAAATGACCCAGAGCGCTGCCGG
CACCTGTCCTACGAGTTGCATGATAAAGAAGACAGTCATAAGTGCGGCGACGATAGTCATGCCCCGCGCC
CACCGGAAGGAGCTGACTGGGTTGAAGGCTCTCAAGGGCATCGGTCGAGATCCCGGTGCCTAATGAGTGA
GCTAACTTACATTAATTGCGTTGCGCTCACTGCCCGCTTTCCAGTCGGGAAACTGTCGTGCCAGCTGCAT
TAATGAATCGGCCAACGCGCGGGGAGAGGCGGTTTGCGTATTGGGCGCCAGGGTGGTTTTTCTTTTCACC
AGTGAGACGGGCAACAGCTGATTGCCCTTCACCGCCTGGCCCTGAGAGAGTTGCAGCAAGCGGTCCACGC
TGGTTTGCCCCAGCAGGCGAAAATCCTGTTTGATGGTGGTTAACGGCGGGATATAACATGAGCTGTCTTC
GGTATCGTCGTATCCCACTACCGAGATATCCGCACCAACGCGCAGCCCGGACTCGGTAATGGCGCGCATT
GCGCCCAGCGCCATCTGATCGTTGGCAACCAGCATCGCAGTGGGAACGATGCCCTCATTCAGCATTTGCA
TGGTTTGTTGAAAACCGGACATGGCACTCCAGTCGCCTTCCCGTTCCGCTATCGGCTGAATTTGATTGCG
AGTGAGATATTTATGCCAGCCAGCCAGACGCAGACGCGCCGAGACAGAACTTAATGGGCCCGCTAACAGC
GCGATTTGCTGGTGACCCAATGCGACCAGATGCTCCACGCCCAGTCGCGTACCGTCTTCATGGGAGAAAA
TAATACTGTTGATGGGTGTCTGGTCAGAGACATCAAGAAATAACGCCGGAACATTAGTGCAGGCAGCTTC
CACAGCAATGGCATCCTGGTCATCCAGCGGATAGTTAATGATCAGCCCACTGACGCGTTGCGCGAGAAGA
TTGTGCACCGCCGCTTTACAGGCTTCGACGCCGCTTCGTTCTACCATCGACACCACCACGCTGGCACCCA
GTTGATCGGCGCGAGATTTAATCGCCGCGACAATTTGCGACGGCGCGTGCAGGGCCAGACTGGAGGTGGC
AACGCCAATCAGCAACGACTGTTTGCCCGCCAGTTGTTGTGCCACGCGGTTGGGAATGTAATTCAGCTCC
GCCATCGCCGCTTCCACTTTTTCCCGCGTTTTCGCAGAAACGTGGCTGGCCTGGTTCACCACGCGGGAAA
CGGTCTGATAAGAGACACCGGCATACTCTGCGACATCGTATAACGTTACTGGTTTCACATTCACCACCCT
GAATTGACTCTCTTCCGGGCGCTATCATGCCATACCGCGAAAGGTTTTGCGCCATTCGATGGTGTCCGGG
ATCTCGACGCTCTCCCTTATGCGACTCCTGCATTAGGAAGCAGCCCAGTAGTAGGTTGAGGCCGTTGAGC
ACCGCCGCCGCAAGGAATGGTGCATGCAAGGAGATGGCGCCCAACAGTCCCCCGGCCACGGGGCCTGCCA
CCATACCCACGCCGAAACAAGCGCTCATGAGCCCGAAGTGGCGAGCCCGATCTTCCCCATCGGTGATGTC
GGCGATATAGGCGCCAGCAACCGCACCTGTGGCGCCGGTGATGCCGGCCACGATGCGTCCGGCGTAGAGG
ATCGAGATCTCGATCCCGCGAAATTAATACGACTCACTATAGGGGAATTGTGAGCGGATAACAATTCCCC
TCTAGAAATAAT
