>Addgene plasmid #129689 | pET15b-GB | depositor partial sequence | sequence record 249190 | pET15b-GB sequence 894 bps
ATCACAGCAGCGGCCTGGTGCCGCGCGGCAGCCATATGAAAACGCCCCTGGTTACCCGGGAAGGGTATGA
AAAACTCAAACAAGAGCTTAATTATCTCTGGCGTGAAGAACGCCCGGAGGTCACAAAAAAGGTGACCTGG
GCCGCAAGTCTGGGCGACCGCAGCGAAAATGCTGACTATCAGTATAATAAAAAGCGTCTGCGTGAAATCG
ACCGTCGCGTGCGCTATCTCACTAAATGCCTGGAAAATCTCAAAATCGTCGATTACTCCCCTCAGCAGGA
AGGCAAAGTCTTTTTTGGCGCGTGGGTGGAGATTGAAAACGACGATGGCGTGACTCACCGTTTCCGTATT
GTCGGCTACGATGAAATTTTTGGCCGTAAAGATTACATCTCTATCGATTCCCCGATGGCCCGCGCATTGC
TGAAAAAAGAAGTCGGCGATCTGGCGGTGGTGAATACCCCTGCCGGGGAAGCGAGCTGGTATGTTAATGC
TATCGAGTACGTGAAACCGTAGGATCCGGCTGCTAACAAAGCCCGAAAGGAAGCTGAGTTGGCTGCTGCC
ACCGCTGAGCAATAACTAGCATAACCCCTTGGGGCCTCTAAACGGGTCTTGAGGGGTTTTTTGCTGAAAG
GAGGAACTATATCCGGATATCCCGCAAGAGGCCCGGCAGTACCGGCATAACCAAGCCTATGCCTACAGCA
TCCAGGGTGACGGTGCCGAGGATGACGATGAGCGCATTGTTAGATTTCATACACGGTGCCTGACTGCGTT
AGCAATTTAACTGTGATAAACTACCGCATTAAAGCTTATCGATGATAAGCTGTCAAACATGAGAATTCTT
GAAGACGAAAGGGCCTCGTGATACGCCTATTTTTATAGGTTAATGTCATGATAA
